Addgene plasmid #54741: mGeos2-VEL-N1
Purpose: (Empty Backbone) Localization: N1 Cloning Vector, Excitation: 503 / 569, Emission: 514 / 581
Depositing lab: Michael Davidson. Depositing organization: Florida State University, Tallahassee.
Backbone
  Vector backbone: mGeos2-VEL-N1
  Backbone size (bp): 4750
  Vector type: Mammalian Expression
  Selectable markers: Neomycin (select with G418)
  Tag / fusion protein: mGeos2-VEL (C terminal on backbone)
Growth in bacteria
  Bacterial resistance: Kanamycin, 50 μg/mL
  Growth temperature: 37°C
  Growth strain: DH5alpha
  Copy number: High Copy
Gene/Insert
  Gene/Insert name: None
  Tag / fusion protein: mGeos2-VEL (C terminal on backbone)
Terms and licenses: Academic/Nonprofit Terms; Industry Terms
Depositor comments: mEos3.2 = mEos2 + I102N/H158E/Y189A. Excitation = 503 / 569; Emission = 514 / 581
How to cite: mGeos2-VEL-N1 was a gift from Michael Davidson (Addgene plasmid # 54741 ; http://n2t.net/addgene:54741 ; RRID:Addgene_54741)
