[The description below was written by a language model from this plasmid's Addgene catalogue record.]
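Description:
mGeos2-VEL-N1 is an empty mammalian expression backbone of about 4.75 kb, built in the "N1" cloning-vector format. In this format a gene of interest is inserted upstream of the fluorescent protein coding sequence, so that the expressed product carries mGeos2-VEL at its C terminus. The record lists no insert. As supplied, the plasmid is a starting point for building fusion constructs, not a construct targeted to any particular cellular structure. It is maintained in E. coli as a high-copy plasmid under kanamycin selection. In mammalian cells it carries a neomycin resistance marker, which allows G418 selection of stable transfectants. The promoter driving the fusion cassette, the origin of replication and the polyadenylation signals are not stated in the record, and no feature table was provided to confirm them.

The payload is the fluorescent tag itself, mGeos2-VEL, whose name suggests a variant from the mGeos/mEos family of monomeric fluorescent proteins. The catalogue gives two spectral states: excitation/emission of 503/514 nm (green) and 569/581 nm (red). Paired values like these are typical of a green-to-red photoconvertible protein. The depositor comment describes mEos3.2 as mEos2 with the I102N, H158E and Y189A substitutions, but it does not say which mutations define the mGeos2-VEL variant, so its exact relationship to these proteins is unclear from the record. Typical use would be cloning a protein of interest in frame with the tag to study its localisation in live or fixed mammalian cells by fluorescence imaging. Tags of this family are commonly applied in photoconversion-based tracking and super-resolution methods, although the record does not name a specific application.
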