>Addgene plasmid #54741 | mGeos2-VEL-N1 | depositor partial sequence | sequence record 85138 | insert sequence
TCCGCCCCATTGACGCAAATGGGCGGTAGGCGTGTACGGTGGGAGGTCTATATAAGCAGAGCTGGTTTAG
TGAACCGTCAGATCCGCTAGCGCTACCGGACTCAGATCTCGAGCTCAAGCTTCGAATTCTGCAGTCGACG
GTACCGCGGGCCCGGGATCCACCGGTCGCCACCATGAGTGCGATTAAGCCAGACATGAAGATCAAACTCC
GTATGGAAGGCAACGTAAACGGGCACCACTTTGTGATCGACGGAGATGGTACAGGCAAGCCTTTTGAGGG
AAAACAGAGTATGGATCTTGAAGTCAAAGAGGGCGGACCTCTGCCTTTTGCCTTTGATATCCTGACCACT
GCATTCCTGTACGGCAACAGGGTATTCGCCAAATATCCAGACAACATACAAGACTATTTTAAGCAGTCGT
TTCCTAAGGGGTATTCGTGGGAACGAAGCTTGACTTTCGAAGACGGGGGCATTTGCAACGCCAGAAACGA
CATAACAATGGAAGGGGACACTTTCTATAATAAAGTTCGATTTTATGGTACCAACTTTCCCGCCAATGGT
CCAGTTATGCAGAAGAAGACGCTGAAATGGGAGCCCTCCACTGAGAAAATGTATGTGCGTGATGGAGTGC
TGACGGGTGATGTAGAGATGGCTTTGTTGCTTGAAGGAAATGCCCATTACCGATGTGACTTCAGAACTAC
TTACAAAGCTAAGGAGAAGGGTGTCAAGTTACCAGGCGCCCACTTTGTGGACCACTGCATTGAGATTTTA
AGCCATGACAAAGATTACAACAAGGTTAAGCTGTATGAGCATGCTGTTGCTCATTCTGGATTGCCTGACA
ATGCCAGACGATAAGCGGCCGCGACTCTAGATCATAATCAGCCATACCACATTTGTAGAGGTTTTACTTG
CTTTAAAAAACCTCCCACACCTCCCCCTGAACCTGAAACATAAAATGAATGCAATTGTTGTTGTTAACTT
GTTTATTGCAGCTT
