>Addgene plasmid #54741 | mGeos2-VEL-N1 | addgene partial sequence | sequence record 91171 | CMV-F 5'-CGCAAATGGGCGGTAGGCGTG-3'
AGTGAACCGTCAGATCCGCTAGCGCTACCGGACTCAGATCTCGAGCTCAAGCTTCGAATTCTGCAGTCGA
CGGTACCGCGGGCCCGGGATCCACCGGTCGCCACCATGAGTGCGATTAAGCCAGACATGAAGATCAAACT
CCGTATGGAAGGCAACGTAAACGGGCACCACTTTGTGATCGACGGAGATGGTACAGGCAAGCCTTTTGAG
GGAAAACAGAGTATGGATCTTGAAGTCAAAGAGGGCGGACCTCTGCCTTTTGCCTTTGATATCCTGACCA
CTGCATTCCTGTACGGCAACAGGGTATTCGCCAAATATCCAGACAACATACAAGACTATTTTAAGCAGTC
GTTTCCTAAGGGGTATTCGTGGGAACGAAGCTTGACTTTCGAAGACGGGGGCATTTGCAACGCCAGAAAC
GACATAACAATGGAAGGGGACACTTTCTATAATAAAGTTCGATTTTATGGTACCAACTTTCCCGCCAATG
GTCCAGTTATGCAGAAGAAGACGCTGAAATGGGAGCCCTCCACTGAGAAAATGTATGTGCGTGATGGAGT
GCTGACGGGTGATGTAGAGATGGCTTTGTTGCTTGAAGGAAATGCCCATTACCGATGTGACTTCAGAACT
ACTTACAAAGCTAAGGAGAAGGGTGTCAAGTTACCAGGCGCCCACTTTGTGGACCACTGCATTGAGATTT
TAAGCCATGACAAAGATTACAACAAGGTTAAGCTGTATGAGCATGCTGTTGCTCATTCTGGATTGCCTGA
CA
